Addgene plasmid #245016: EGFP Rab3a IDF/A3
Purpose: Effector binding mutant of rat Rab3a
Depositing lab: Thomas Martin. Depositing organization: University of Wisconsin, Madison.
Backbone
  Vector backbone: C1
  Vector type: Mammalian Expression
Growth in bacteria
  Bacterial resistance: Kanamycin, 50 μg/mL
  Growth temperature: 37°C
  Growth strain: DH5alpha
  Copy number: High Copy
Gene/Insert
  Gene/Insert name: Rab3a
  Species: R. norvegicus (rat)
  Entrez Gene: Rab3a (a.k.a. RAB3)
  Tag / fusion protein: EGFP (N terminal on insert)
  Cloning method: Restriction Enzyme; 5′ cloning site Unknown (unknown if destroyed)
Terms and licenses: Academic/Nonprofit Terms; Industry Terms: Not Available to Industry
How to cite: EGFP Rab3a IDF/A3 was a gift from Thomas Martin (Addgene plasmid # 245016 ; http://n2t.net/addgene:245016 ; RRID:Addgene_245016)
