[The description below was written by a language model from this plasmid's Addgene catalogue record and pLannotate feature annotations shown in this document.]
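Description:
EGFP Rab3a IDF/A3 is a mammalian expression plasmid of about 5.3 kb built on a "C1" backbone, whose feature layout matches the EGFP-C1 style of vector, in which the fluorescent protein sits upstream of the cloning site. It is propagated in E. coli from a high-copy ColE1/pUC-type origin and selected with kanamycin. The resistance cassette is the dual-purpose NeoR/KanR gene (Tn5 aminoglycoside phosphotransferase). A bacterial bla-type promoter drives it for kanamycin selection in bacteria, and the SV40 early promoter drives it in mammalian cells, where it can confer G418 resistance, with an HSV TK polyadenylation signal downstream. An f1 origin is also present. The short annotated fragments of ble, SV40 large T antigen and the bGH poly(A) signal appear to be backbone remnants or partial matches rather than functional elements.

The expression unit consists of the human CMV immediate-early enhancer and promoter driving EGFP, followed by a residual stretch of the multiple cloning site that serves as a linker, then the rat Rab3a coding sequence and an SV40 poly(A) signal. This produces Rab3a tagged at its N-terminus with EGFP. The annotation tool matched the insert to the mouse Rab3a protein entry, but the catalogue record gives the species as rat. Rab3a is a small GTPase that regulates exocytosis: in its GTP-bound form it recruits effectors such as RIM proteins and rabphilin to help dock secretory vesicles at the plasma membrane. The record describes this version as an effector-binding mutant. The name suggests alanine substitutions at an I/D/F motif, but the record does not state the exact residue changes or the cloning sites. The construct suits live-cell imaging and functional comparison with wild-type Rab3a in studies of regulated secretion.
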