Features (pLannotate 1.2.2; 15 found; start..end, strand, type, name):
     61..364     +  enhancer       CMV enhancer: human cytomegalovirus immediate early enhancer
    365..568     +  promoter       CMV promoter: human cytomegalovirus (CMV) immediate early promoter
    613..1329    +  CDS            EGFP: EGFP is a basic (constitutively fluorescent) green fluorescent protein published in 1996, derived from Aequorea victoria. It is reported to be a rapidly-maturing weak dimer with moderate acid sensitivity.
   1330..1374    +  misc_feature   MCS (fragment): multiple cloning site
   1375..2034    +  CDS            Rab3a: RAB3A_MOUSE - Experimental evidence at protein level: Swiss-Prot protein existence level 1. Small GTP-binding protein that plays a central role in regulated exocytosis and secretion. Controls the recruitment, tethering and docking of secretory vesicles to the plasma membrane (PubMed:11598194). Upon stimulation, switches to its active GTP-bound form, cycles to vesicles and recruits effectors such as RIMS1, RIMS2, Rabphilin-3A/RPH3A, RPH3AL or SYTL4 to help the docking of vesicules onto the plasma membrane (By similarity). Upon GTP hydrolysis by GTPase-activating protein, dissociates from the ve
   2060..2144    +  CDS            large T antigen (fragment): large T antigen from SV40 (simian virus 40)
   2167..2288    +  polyA_signal   SV40 poly(A) signal: SV40 polyadenylation signal
   2322..2750    -  rep_origin     f1 ori (sequence partly withheld): f1 bacteriophage origin of replication; arrow indicates direction of (+) strand synthesis
   2777..2881    +  promoter       AmpR promoter: bla
   2950..3160    +  promoter       SV40 promoter: SV40 early promoter
   3203..3997    +  CDS            NeoR/KanR: aminoglycoside phosphotransferase from Tn5; aph(3')-II (or nptII); confers resistance to neomycin, kanamycin, and G418 (Geneticin®)
   4018..4170    +  CDS            ble (fragment): BLE_KLEPN - Experimental evidence at protein level: Swiss-Prot protein existence level 1. Binding protein with a strong affinity to the bleomycin family of antibiotics. Binds to CL990; an antimitotic-antibiotic compound. From Klebsiella pneumoniae.
   4229..4276    +  polyA_signal   HSV TK poly(A) signal: herpes simplex virus thymidine kinase polyadenylation signal (Cole and Stacy, 1985)
   4367..4383    -  polyA_signal   bGH poly(A) signal (fragment): bovine growth hormone polyadenylation signal
   4605..5193    +  rep_origin     ori: high-copy-number ColE1/pMB1/pBR322/pUC origin of replication
>Addgene plasmid #245016 | EGFP Rab3a IDF/A3 | addgene full sequence | sequence record 487718 | Addgene NGS Result
TAGTTATTAATAGTAATCAATTACGGGGTCATTAGTTCATAGCCCATATATGGAGTTCCGCGTTACATAA
CTTACGGTAAATGGCCCGCCTGGCTGACCGCCCAACGACCCCCGCCCATTGACGTCAATAATGACGTATG
TTCCCATAGTAACGCCAATAGGGACTTTCCATTGACGTCAATGGGTGGAGTATTTACGGTAAACTGCCCA
CTTGGCAGTACATCAAGTGTATCATATGCCAAGTACGCCCCCTATTGACGTCAATGACGGTAAATGGCCC
GCCTGGCATTATGCCCAGTACATGACCTTATGGGACTTTCCTACTTGGCAGTACATCTACGTATTAGTCA
TCGCTATTACCATGGTGATGCGGTTTTGGCAGTACATCAATGGGCGTGGATAGCGGTTTGACTCACGGGG
ATTTCCAAGTCTCCACCCCATTGACGTCAATGGGAGTTTGTTTTGGCACCAAAATCAACGGGACTTTCCA
AAATGTCGTAACAACTCCGCCCCATTGACGCAAATGGGCGGTAGGCGTGTACGGTGGGAGGTCTATATAA
GCAGAGCTGGTTTAGTGAACCGTCAGATCCGCTAGCGCTACCGGTCGCCACCATGGTGAGCAAGGGCGAG
GAGCTGTTCACCGGGGTGGTGCCCATCCTGGTCGAGCTGGACGGCGACGTAAACGGCCACAAGTTCAGCG
TGTCCGGCGAGGGCGAGGGCGATGCCACCTACGGCAAGCTGACCCTGAAGTTCATCTGCACCACCGGCAA
GCTGCCCGTGCCCTGGCCCACCCTCGTGACCACCCTGACCTACGGCGTGCAGTGCTTCAGCCGCTACCCC
GACCACATGAAGCAGCACGACTTCTTCAAGTCCGCCATGCCCGAAGGCTACGTCCAGGAGCGCACCATCT
TCTTCAAGGACGACGGCAACTACAAGACCCGCGCCGAGGTGAAGTTCGAGGGCGACACCCTGGTGAACCG
CATCGAGCTGAAGGGCATCGACTTCAAGGAGGACGGCAACATCCTGGGGCACAAGCTGGAGTACAACTAC
AACAGCCACAACGTCTATATCATGGCCGACAAGCAGAAGAACGGCATCAAGGTGAACTTCAAGATCCGCC
ACAACATCGAGGACGGCAGCGTGCAGCTCGCCGACCACTACCAGCAGAACACCCCCATCGGCGACGGCCC
CGTGCTGCTGCCCGACAACCACTACCTGAGCACCCAGTCCGCCCTGAGCAAAGACCCCAACGAGAAGCGC
GATCACATGGTCCTGCTGGAGTTCGTGACCGCCGCCGGGATCACTCTCGGCATGGACGAGCTGTACAAGT
CCGGACTCAGATCTCGAGCTCAAGCTTCGAATTCTGCAGTCGACATGGCCTCAGCCACAGACTCTCGATA
TGGGCAGAAGGAGTCCTCAGACCAGAACTTCGACTATATGTTCAAGATCCTGATCATTGGTAACAGCAGT
GTGGGCAAAACCTCATTCCTTTTCCGCTACGCAGACGACTCTTTTACTCCAGCCTTTGTCAGCACTGTGG
GCGCAGCCGCCAAGGTCAAAACCATCTACCGCAATGACAAGAGGATCAAGCTGCAGATCTGGGACACAGC
AGGACAAGAGCGGTACCGAACCATCACCACAGCCTACTACCGGGGCGCCATGGGCTTCATTCTAATGTAT
GACATCACCAATGAGGAGTCCTTCAATGCAGTGCAGGACTGGTCCACTCAGATCAAAACTTACTCATGGG
ACAATGCCCAGGTGCTGCTGGTGGGGAACAAGTGCGACATGGAGGACGAGCGAGTGGTGTCCTCAGAACG
AGGCCGGCAGCTGGCCGACCACCTGGGCTTTGAGTTCTTTGAGGCCAGCGCCAAGGACAACATTAATGTC
AAGCAGACCTTTGAACGTCTGGTGGACGTGATCTGTGAGAAGATGTCGGAGTCCCTAGATACTGCAGACC
CTGCAGTCACGGGTGCCAAGCAGGGCCCACAGCTCACCGACCAGCAGGCACCACCTCATCAGGATTGCGC
CTGCTGAGGATCCACCGGATCTAGATAACTGATCATAATCAGCCATACCACATTTGTAGAGGTTTTACTT
GCTTTAAAAAACCTCCCACACCTCCCCCTGAACCTGAAACATAAAATGAATGCAATTGTTGTTGTTAACT
TGTTTATTGCAGCTTATAATGGTTACAAATAAAGCAATAGCATCACAAATTTCACAAATAAAGCATTTTT
TTCACTGCATTCTAGTTGTGGTTTGTCCAAACTCATCAATGTATCTTAACGCGTAAATTGTAAGCGTTAA
TATTTTGTTAAAATTCGCGTTAAATTTTTGTTAAATCAGCTCATTTTTTAACCAATAGGCCGAAATCGGC
AAAATCCCTTATAAATCAAAAGAATAGACCGAGATAGGGT
[37 nt withheld, positions 2421-2457]
AAAGAACGTGGACTCCAACGTCAAAGG
[49 nt withheld, positions 2485-2533]
T
[91 nt withheld, positions 2535-2625]
G
[124 nt withheld, positions 2627-2750]
CAGGTGGCACTTTTCGGGGAAATGTGCGCGGAACCCCTATTTGTTTATTTTTCTAAATACATTCAAATAT
GTATCCGCTCATGAGACAATAACCCTGATAAATGCTTCAATAATATTGAAAAAGGAAGAGTCCTGAGGCG
GAAAGAACCAGCTGTGGAATGTGTGTCAGTTAGGGTGTGGAAAGTCCCCAGGCTCCCCAGCAGGCAGAAG
TATGCAAAGCATGCATCTCAATTAGTCAGCAACCATAGTCCCGCCCCTAACTCCGCCCATCCCGCCCCTA
ACTCCGCCCAGTTCCGCCCATTCTCCGCCCCATGGCTGACTAATTTTTTTTATTTATGCAGAGGCCGAGG
CCGCCTCGGCCTCTGAGCTATTCCAGAAGTAGTGAGGAGGCTTTTTTGGAGGCCTAGGCTTTTGCAAAGA
TCGATCAAGAGACAGGATGAGGATCGTTTCGCATGATTGAACAAGATGGATTGCACGCAGGTTCTCCGGC
CGCTTGGGTGGAGAGGCTATTCGGCTATGACTGGGCACAACAGACAATCGGCTGCTCTGATGCCGCCGTG
TTCCGGCTGTCAGCGCAGGGGCGCCCGGTTCTTTTTGTCAAGACCGACCTGTCCGGTGCCCTGAATGAAC
TGCAAGACGAGGCAGCGCGGCTATCGTGGCTGGCCACGACGGGCGTTCCTTGCGCAGCTGTGCTCGACGT
TGTCACTGAAGCGGGAAGGGACTGGCTGCTATTGGGCGAAGTGCCGGGGCAGGATCTCCTGTCATCTCAC
CTTGCTCCTGCCGAGAAAGTATCCATCATGGCTGATGCAATGCGGCGGCTGCATACGCTTGATCCGGCTA
CCTGCCCATTCGACCACCAAGCGAAACATCGCATCGAGCGAGCACGTACTCGGATGGAAGCCGGTCTTGT
CGATCAGGATGATCTGGACGAAGAGCATCAGGGGCTCGCGCCAGCCGAACTGTTCGCCAGGCTCAAGGCG
AGCATGCCCGACGGCGAGGATCTCGTCGTGACCCATGGCGATGCCTGCTTGCCGAATATCATGGTGGAAA
ATGGCCGCTTTTCTGGATTCATCGACTGTGGCCGGCTGGGTGTGGCGGACCGCTATCAGGACATAGCGTT
GGCTACCCGTGATATTGCTGAAGAGCTTGGCGGCGAATGGGCTGACCGCTTCCTCGTGCTTTACGGTATC
GCCGCTCCCGATTCGCAGCGCATCGCCTTCTATCGCCTTCTTGACGAGTTCTTCTGAGCGGGACTCTGGG
GTTCGAAATGACCGACCAAGCGACGCCCAACCTGCCATCACGAGATTTCGATTCCACCGCCGCCTTCTAT
GAAAGGTTGGGCTTCGGAATCGTTTTCCGGGACGCCGGCTGGATGATCCTCCAGCGCGGGGATCTCATGC
TGGAGTTCTTCGCCCACCCTAGGGGGAGGCTAACTGAAACACGGAAGGAGACAATACCGGAAGGAACCCG
CGCTATGACGGCAATAAAAAGACAGAATAAAACGCACGGTGTTGGGTCGTTTGTTCATAAACGCGGGGTT
CGGTCCCAGGGCTGGCACTCTGTCGATACCCCACCGAGACCCCATTGGGGCCAATACGCCCGCGTTTCTT
CCTTTTCCCCACCCCACCCCCCAAGTTCGGGTGAAGGCCCAGGGCTCGCAGCCAACGTCGGGGCGGCAGG
CCCTGCCATAGCCTCAGGTTACTCATATATACTTTAGATTGATTTAAAACTTCATTTTTAATTTAAAAGG
ATCTAGGTGAAGATCCTTTTTGATAATCTCATGACCAAAATCCCTTAACGTGAGTTTTCGTTCCACTGAG
CGTCAGACCCCGTAGAAAAGATCAAAGGATCTTCTTGAGATCCTTTTTTTCTGCGCGTAATCTGCTGCTT
GCAAACAAAAAAACCACCGCTACCAGCGGTGGTTTGTTTGCCGGATCAAGAGCTACCAACTCTTTTTCCG
AAGGTAACTGGCTTCAGCAGAGCGCAGATACCAAATACTGTTCTTCTAGTGTAGCCGTAGTTAGGCCACC
ACTTCAAGAACTCTGTAGCACCGCCTACATACCTCGCTCTGCTAATCCTGTTACCAGTGGCTGCTGCCAG
TGGCGATAAGTCGTGTCTTACCGGGTTGGACTCAAGACGATAGTTACCGGATAAGGCGCAGCGGTCGGGC
TGAACGGGGGGTTCGTGCACACAGCCCAGCTTGGAGCGAACGACCTACACCGAACTGAGATACCTACAGC
GTGAGCTATGAGAAAGCGCCACGCTTCCCGAAGGGAGAAAGGCGGACAGGTATCCGGTAAGCGGCAGGGT
CGGAACAGGAGAGCGCACGAGGGAGCTTCCAGGGGGAAACGCCTGGTATCTTTATAGTCCTGTCGGGTTT
CGCCACCTCTGACTTGAGCGTCGATTTTTGTGATGCTCGTCAGGGGGGCGGAGCCTATGGAAAAACGCCA
GCAACGCGGCCTTTTTACGGTTCCTGGCCTTTTGCTGGCCTTTTGCTCACATGTTCTTTCCTGCGTTATC
CCCTGATTCTGTGGATAACCGTATTACCGCCATGCAT
